>Addgene plasmid #153004 | pLX304 CMV FKBP-V5-sTurboID-high affinity (N) | addgene full sequence | sequence record 300204 | Addgene NGS Result
CCCGGGGTTATTAATAGTAATCAATTACGGGGTCATTAGTTCATAGCCCATATATGGAGTTCCGCGTTAC
ATAACTTACGGTAAATGGCCCGCCTGGCTGACCGCCCAACGACCCCCGCCCATTGACGTCAATAATGACG
TATGTTCCCATAGTAACGCCAATAGGGACTTTCCATTGACGTCAATGGGTGGAGTATTTACGGTAAACTG
CCCACTTGGCAGTACATCAAGTGTATCATATGCCAAGTACGCCCCCTATTGACGTCAATGACGGTAAATG
GCCCGCCTGGCATTATGCCCAGTACATGACCTTATGGGACTTTCCTACTTGGCAGTACATCTACGTATTA
GTCATCGCTATTACCATGGTGATGCGGTTTTGGCAGTACATCAATGGGCGTGGATAGCGGTTTGACTCAC
GGGGATTTCCAAGTCTCCACCCCATTGACGTCAATGGGAGTTTGTTTTGGCACCAAAATCAACGGGACTT
TCCAAAATGTCGTAACAACTCCGCCCCATTGACGCAAATGGGCGGTAGGCGTGTACGGTGGGAGGTCTAT
ATAAGCAGAGCTCTCTGGCTAACTGTCGGGATCAACAAGTTTGTACAAAAAAGCAGGCTTCGAAGGAGAT
AGAACCATGCAGGTGGAAACCATCTCCCCAGGAGACGGGCGCACCTTCCCCAAGCGCGGCCAGACCTGCG
TGGTGCACTACACCGGGATGCTTGAAGATGGAAAGAAATTTGATTCCTCCCGGGACAGAAACAAGCCCTT
TAAGTTTATGCTAGGCAAGCAGGAGGTGATCCGAGGCTGGGAAGAAGGGGTTGCCCAGATGAGTGTGGGT
CAGAGAGCCAAACTGACTATATCTCCAGATTATGCCTATGGTGCCACTGGGCACCCAGGCATCATCCCAC
CACATGCCACTCTCGTCTTCGATGTGGAGCTTCTAAAACTGGAAGGGAGTGGCAGCGGAGGTAGTGGGAG
CGGTGGCAAGCCCATCCCCAACCCCCTGCTGGGCCTGGACAGCACCAAGGGCTCGGGCTCGACCTCGGGC
TCGGGCACCGGTAAAGACAATACTGTGCCTCTGAAGCTGATCGCTCTCCTGGCTAATGGCGAGTTCCATA
GTGGCGAACAGCTGGGAGAAACCCTGGGCATGTCCAGGGCCGCTATCAACAAGCACATTCAGACTCTGCG
CGACTGGGGCGTGGACGTGTTCACCGTGCCCGGAAAGGGCTACTCTCTGCCCGAGCCTATCCCGCTGCTG
AACGCTAAACAGATTCTGGGACAGCTGGACGGCTAATAAGCTAGCGCTAACCGGTGGCGCGTTAAGTCGA
CAATCAACCTCTGGATTACAAAATTTGTGAAAGATTGACTGGTATTCTTAACTATGTTGCTCCTTTTACG
CTATGTGGATACGCTGCTTTAATGCCTTTGTATCATGCTATTGCTTCCCGTATGGCTTTCATTTTCTCCT
CCTTGTATAAATCCTGGTTGCTGTCTCTTTATGAGGAGTTGTGGCCCGTTGTCAGGCAACGTGGCGTGGT
GTGCACTGTGTTTGCTGACGCAACCCCCACTGGTTGGGGCATTGCCACCACCTGTCAGCTCCTTTCCGGG
ACTTTCGCTTTCCCCCTCCCTATTGCCACGGCGGAACTCATCGCCGCCTGCCTTGCCCGCTGCTGGACAG
GGGCTCGGCTGTTGGGCACTGACAATTCCGTGGTGTTGTCGGGGAAATCATCGTCCTTTCCTTGGCTGCT
CGCCTGTGTTGCCACCTGGATTCTGCGCGGGACGTCCTTCTGCTACGTCCCTTCGGCCCTCAATCCAGCG
GACCTTCCTTCCCGCGGCCTGCTGCCGGCTCTGCGGCCTCTTCCGCGTCTTCGCCTTCGCCCTCAGACGA
GTCGGATCTCCCTTTGGGCCGCCTCCCCGCGTCGACTTTAAGACCAATGACTTACAAGGCAGCTGTAGAT
CTTAGCCACTTTTTAAAAGAAAAGGGGGGACTGGAAGGGCTAATTCACTCCCAACGAAGACAAGATCTGC
TTTTTGCTTGTACTGGGTCTCTCTGGTTAGACCAGATCTGAGCCTGGGAGCTCTCTGGCTAACTAGGGAA
CCCACTGCTTAAGCCTCAATAAAGCTTGCCTTGAGTGCTTCAAGTAGTGTGTGCCCGTCTGTTGTGTGAC
TCTGGTAACTAGAGATCCCTCAGACCCTTTTAGTCAGTGTGGAAAATCTCTAGCAGTACGTATAGTAGTT
CATGTCATCTTATTATTCAGTATTTATAACTTGCAAAGAAATGAATATCAGAGAGTGAGAGGAACTTGTT
TATTGCAGCTTATAATGGTTACAAATAAAGCAATAGCATCACAAATTTCACAAATAAAGCATTTTTTTCA
CTGCATTCTAGTTGTGGTTTGTCCAAACTCATCAATGTATCTTATCATGTCTGGCTCTAGCTATCCCGCC
CCTAACTCCGCCCATCCCGCCCCTAACTCCGCCCAGTTCCGCCCATTCTCCGCCCCATGGCTGACTAATT
TTTTTTATTTATGCAGAGGCCGAGGCCGCCTCGGCCTCTGAGCTATTCCAGAAGTAGTGAGGAGGCTTTT
TTGGAGGCCTAGGGACGTACCCAATTCGCCCTATAGTGAGTCGTATTACGCGCGCTCACTGGCCGTCGTT
TTACAACGTCGTGACTGGGAAAACCCTGGCGTTACCCAACTTAATCGCCTTGCAGCACATCCCCCTTTCG
CCAGCTGGCGTAATAGCGAAGAGGCCCGCACCGATCGCCCTTCCCAACAGTTGCGCAGCCTGAATGGCGA
ATGGG
[124 nt withheld, positions 2806-2929]
C
[91 nt withheld, positions 2931-3021]
A
[49 nt withheld, positions 3023-3071]
CCTTTGACGTTGGAGTCCACGTTCTTT
[37 nt withheld, positions 3099-3135]
ACCCTATCTCGGTCTATTCTTTTGATTTATAAGGGATTTTGCCGATTTCGGCCTATTGGTTAAAAAATGA
GCTGATTTAACAAAAATTTAACGCGAATTTTAACAAAATATTAACGCTTACAATTTAGGTGGCACTTTTC
GGGGAAATGTGCGCGGAACCCCTATTTGTTTATTTTTCTAAATACATTCAAATATGTATCCGCTCATGAG
ACAATAACCCTGATAAATGCTTCAATAATATTGAAAAAGGAAGAGTATGAGTATTCAACATTTCCGTGTC
GCCCTTATTCCCTTTTTTGCGGCATTTTGCCTTCCTGTTTTTGCTCACCCAGAAACGCTGGTGAAAGTAA
AAGATGCTGAAGATCAGTTGGGTGCACGAGTGGGTTACATCGAACTGGATCTCAACAGCGGTAAGATCCT
TGAGAGTTTTCGCCCCGAAGAACGTTTTCCAATGATGAGCACTTTTAAAGTTCTGCTATGTGGCGCGGTA
TTATCCCGTATTGACGCCGGGCAAGAGCAACTCGGTCGCCGCATACACTATTCTCAGAATGACTTGGTTG
AGTACTCACCAGTCACAGAAAAGCATCTTACGGATGGCATGACAGTAAGAGAATTATGCAGTGCTGCCAT
AACCATGAGTGATAACACTGCGGCCAACTTACTTCTGACAACGATCGGAGGACCGAAGGAGCTAACCGCT
TTTTTGCACAACATGGGGGATCATGTAACTCGCCTTGATCGTTGGGAACCGGAGCTGAATGAAGCCATAC
CAAACGACGAGCGTGACACCACGATGCCTGTAGCAATGGCAACAACGTTGCGCAAACTATTAACTGGCGA
ACTACTTACTCTAGCTTCCCGGCAACAATTAATAGACTGGATGGAGGCGGATAAAGTTGCAGGACCACTT
CTGCGCTCGGCCCTTCCGGCTGGCTGGTTTATTGCTGATAAATCTGGAGCCGGTGAGCGTGGGTCTCGCG
GTATCATTGCAGCACTGGGGCCAGATGGTAAGCCCTCCCGTATCGTAGTTATCTACACGACGGGGAGTCA
GGCAACTATGGATGAACGAAATAGACAGATCGCTGAGATAGGTGCCTCACTGATTAAGCATTGGTAACTG
TCAGACCAAGTTTACTCATATATACTTTAGATTGATTTAAAACTTCATTTTTAATTTAAAAGGATCTAGG
TGAAGATCCTTTTTGATAATCTCATGACCAAAATCCCTTAACGTGAGTTTTCGTTCCACTGAGCGTCAGA
CCCCGTAGAAAAGATCAAAGGATCTTCTTGAGATCCTTTTTTTCTGCGCGTAATCTGCTGCTTGCAAACA
AAAAAACCACCGCTACCAGCGGTGGTTTGTTTGCCGGATCAAGAGCTACCAACTCTTTTTCCGAAGGTAA
CTGGCTTCAGCAGAGCGCAGATACCAAATACTGTTCTTCTAGTGTAGCCGTAGTTAGGCCACCACTTCAA
GAACTCTGTAGCACCGCCTACATACCTCGCTCTGCTAATCCTGTTACCAGTGGCTGCTGCCAGTGGCGAT
AAGTCGTGTCTTACCGGGTTGGACTCAAGACGATAGTTACCGGATAAGGCGCAGCGGTCGGGCTGAACGG
GGGGTTCGTGCACACAGCCCAGCTTGGAGCGAACGACCTACACCGAACTGAGATACCTACAGCGTGAGCT
ATGAGAAAGCGCCACGCTTCCCGAAGGGAGAAAGGCGGACAGGTATCCGGTAAGCGGCAGGGTCGGAACA
GGAGAGCGCACGAGGGAGCTTCCAGGGGGAAACGCCTGGTATCTTTATAGTCCTGTCGGGTTTCGCCACC
TCTGACTTGAGCGTCGATTTTTGTGATGCTCGTCAGGGGGGCGGAGCCTATGGAAAAACGCCAGCAACGC
GGCCTTTTTACGGTTCCTGGCCTTTTGCTGGCCTTTTGCTCACATGTTCTTTCCTGCGTTATCCCCTGAT
TCTGTGGATAACCGTATTACCGCCTTTGAGTGAGCTGATACCGCTCGCCGCAGCCGAACGACCGAGCGCA
GCGAGTCAGTGAGCGAGGAAGCGGAAGAGCGCCCAATACGCAAACCGCCTCTCCCCGCGCGTTGGCCGAT
TCATTAATGCAGCTGGCACGACAGGTTTCCCGACTGGAAAGCGGGCAGTGAGCGCAACGCAATTAATGTG
AGTTAGCTCACTCATTAGGCACCCCAGGCTTTACACTTTATGCTTCCGGCTCGTATGTTGTGTGGAATTG
TGAGCGGATAACAATTTCACACAGGAAACAGCTATGACCATGATTACGCCAAGCGCGCAATTAACCCTCA
CTAAAGGGAACAAAAGCTGGAGCTGCAAGCTTAATGTAGTCTTATGCAATACTCTTGTAGTCTTGCAACA
TGGTAACGATGAGTTAGCAACATGCCTTACAAGGAGAGAAAAAGCACCGTGCATGCCGATTGGTGGAAGT
AAGGTGGTACGATCGTGCCTTATTAGGAAGGCAACAGACGGGTCTGACATGGATTGGACGAACCACTGAA
TTGCCGCATTGCAGAGATATTGTATTTAAGTGCCTAGCTCGATACATAAACGGGTCTCTCTGGTTAGACC
AGATCTGAGCCTGGGAGCTCTCTGGCTAACTAGGGAACCCACTGCTTAAGCCTCAATAAAGCTTGCCTTG
AGTGCTTCAAGTAGTGTGTGCCCGTCTGTTGTGTGACTCTGGTAACTAGAGATCCCTCAGACCCTTTTAG
TCAGTGTGGAAAATCTCTAGCAGTGGCGCCCGAACAGGGACTTGAAAGCGAAAGGGAAACCAGAGGAGCT
CTCTCGACGCAGGACTCGGCTTGCTGAAGCGCGCACGGCAAGAGGCGAGGGGCGGCGACTGGTGAGTACG
CCAAAAATTTTGACTAGCGGAGGCTAGAAGGAGAGAGATGGGTGCGAGAGCGTCAGTATTAAGCGGGGGA
GAATTAGATCGCGATGGGAAAAAATTCGGTTAAGGCCAGGGGGAAAGAAAAAATATAAATTAAAACATAT
AGTATGGGCAAGCAGGGAGCTAGAACGATTCGCAGTTAATCCTGGCCTGTTAGAAACATCAGAAGGCTGT
AGACAAATACTGGGACAGCTACAACCATCCCTTCAGACAGGATCAGAAGAACTTAGATCATTATATAATA
CAGTAGCAACCCTCTATTGTGTGCATCAAAGGATAGAGATAAAAGACACCAAGGAAGCTTTAGACAAGAT
AGAGGAAGAGCAAAACAAAAGTAAGACCACCGCACAGCAAGCGGCCGCTGATCTTCAGACCTGGAGGAGG
AGATATGAGGGACAATTGGAGAAGTGAATTATATAAATATAAAGTAGTAAAAATTGAACCATTAGGAGTA
GCACCCACCAAGGCAAAGAGAAGAGTGGTGCAGAGAGAAAAAAGAGCAGTGGGAATAGGAGCTTTGTTCC
TTGGGTTCTTGGGAGCAGCAGGAAGCACTATGGGCGCAGCGTCAATGACGCTGACGGTACAGGCCAGACA
ATTATTGTCTGGTATAGTGCAGCAGCAGAACAATTTGCTGAGGGCTATTGAGGCGCAACAGCATCTGTTG
CAACTCACAGTCTGGGGCATCAAGCAGCTCCAGGCAAGAATCCTGGCTGTGGAAAGATACCTAAAGGATC
AACAGCTCCTGGGGATTTGGGGTTGCTCTGGAAAACTCATTTGCACCACTGCTGTGCCTTGGAATGCTAG
TTGGAGTAATAAATCTCTGGAACAGATTTGGAATCACACGACCTGGATGGAGTGGGACAGAGAAATTAAC
AATTACACAAGCTTAATACACTCCTTAATTGAAGAATCGCAAAACCAGCAAGAAAAGAATGAACAAGAAT
TATTGGAATTAGATAAATGGGCAAGTTTGTGGAATTGGTTTAACATAACAAATTGGCTGTGGTATATAAA
ATTATTCATAATGATAGTAGGAGGCTTGGTAGGTTTAAGAATAGTTTTTGCTGTACTTTCTATAGTGAAT
AGAGTTAGGCAGGGATATTCACCATTATCGTTTCAGACCCACCTCCCAACCCCGAGGGGACCCTTGCGCC
TTTTCCAAGGCAGCCCTGGGTTTGCGCAGGGACGCGGCTGCTCTGGGCGTGGTTCCGGGAAACGCAGCGG
CGCCGACCCTGGGTCTCGCACATTCTTCACGTCCGTTCGCAGCGTCACCCGGATCTTCGCCGCTACCCTT
GTGGGCCCCCCGGCGACGCTTCCTGCTCCGCCCCTAAGTCGGGAAGGTTCCTTGCGGTTCGCGGCGTGCC
GGACGTGACAAACGGAAGCCGCACGTCTCACTAGTACCCTCGCAGACGGACAGCGCCAGGGAGCAATGGC
AGCGCGCCGACCGCGATGGGCTGTGGCCAATAGCGGCTGCTCAGCAGGGCGCGCCGAGAGCAGCGGCCGG
GAAGGGGCGGTGCGGGAGGCGGGGTGTGGGGCGGTAGTGTGGGCCCTGTTCCTGCCCGCGCGGTGTTCCG
CATTCTGCAAGCCTCCGGAGCGCACGTCGGCAGTCGGCTCCCTCGTTGACCGAATCACCGACCTCTCTCC
CCAGGGGGTACCACCATGGCCAAGCCTTTGTCTCAAGAAGAATCCACCCTCATTGAAAGAGCAACGGCTA
CAATCAACAGCATCCCCATCTCTGAAGACTACAGCGTCGCCAGCGCAGCTCTCTCTAGCGACGGCCGCAT
CTTCACTGGTGTCAATGTATATCATTTTACTGGGGGACCTTGTGCAGAACTCGTGGTGCTGGGCACTGCT
GCTGCTGCGGCAGCTGGCAACCTGACTTGTATCGTCGCGATCGGAAATGAGAACAGGGGCATCTTGAGCC
CCTGCGGACGGTGCCGACAGGTGCTTCTCGATCTGCATCCTGGGATCAAAGCCATAGTGAAGGACAGTGA
TGGACAGCCGACGGCAGTTGGGATTCGTGAATTGCTGCCCTCTGGTTATGTGTGGGAGGGCCTGCAGCTG
CAGTAGTAAGAATTCTAGATCTTGAGACAAATGGCAGTATTCATCCACAATTTTAAAAGAAAAGGGGGGA
TTGGGGGGTACAGTGCAGGGGAAAGAATAGTAGACATAATAGCAACAGACATACAAACTAAAGAATTACA
AAAACAAATTACAAAAATTCAAAATTTTCGGGTTTATTACAGGGACAGCAGAGATCCACTTTGGCGCCGG
CTCGAGGGGG
Features (pLannotate 1.2.2; 30 found; start..end, strand, type, name):
     65..368     +  enhancer       CMV enhancer: human cytomegalovirus immediate early enhancer
    369..572     +  promoter       CMV promoter: human cytomegalovirus (CMV) immediate early promoter
    595..619     +  protein_bind   attB1: mutant version of attB; recombination site for the Gateway® BP reaction BP Clonase™
    638..954     +  CDS            DmrB (fragment): F36V mutant of FK506-binding protein FKBP12 binds synthetic ligands that do not bind wild-type FKBP
   1063..1293    +  CDS            TurboID (fragment): mutant of the E. coli biotin ligase BioID engineered for improved catalytic efficiency (Branon et al., 2018)
   1332..1920    +  misc_feature   WPRE: woodchuck hepatitis virus posttranscriptional regulatory element
   1971..1990    +  misc_feature   cPPT/CTS (fragment): central polypurine tract and central termination sequence of HIV-1
   1992..2225    +  LTR            3' LTR (ΔU3): self-inactivating 3' long terminal repeat (LTR) from HIV-1
   2303..2424    +  polyA_signal   SV40 poly(A) signal: SV40 polyadenylation signal
   2464..2599    +  rep_origin     SV40 ori: SV40 origin of replication
   2620..2638    -  promoter       T7 promoter: promoter for bacteriophage T7 RNA polymerase
   2646..2801    +  CDS            lacZα (fragment): LacZα fragment of β-galactosidase; lacZ fragment
   2806..3234    +  rep_origin     f1 ori (sequence partly withheld): f1 bacteriophage origin of replication; arrow indicates direction of (+) strand synthesis
   3287..3391    +  promoter       AmpR promoter: bla
   3392..4252    +  CDS            AmpR: β-lactamase; bla; confers resistance to ampicillin, carbenicillin, and related antibiotics
   4423..5011    +  rep_origin     ori: high-copy-number ColE1/pMB1/pBR322/pUC origin of replication
   5194..5286    +  CDS            lacI (fragment): lac repressor; lacI; The lac repressor binds to the lac operator to inhibit transcription in E. coli. This inhibition can be relieved by adding lactose or isopropyl-β-D-thiogalactopyranoside (IPTG).
   5299..5320    +  protein_bind   CAP binding site: CAP binding activates transcription in the presence of cAMP. E. coli catabolite activator protein
   5335..5365    +  promoter       lac promoter: promoter for the E. coli lac operon
   5373..5389    +  protein_bind   lac operator: The lac repressor binds to the lac operator to inhibit transcription in E. coli. This inhibition can be relieved by adding lactose or isopropyl-β-D-thiogalactopyranoside (IPTG). lac repressor encoded by lacI
   5434..5452    +  promoter       T3 promoter: promoter for bacteriophage T3 RNA polymerase
   5480..5706    +  promoter       RSV promoter: Rous sarcoma virus enhancer/promoter
   5707..5887    +  LTR            5' LTR (truncated): truncated 5' long terminal repeat (LTR) from HIV-1
   5934..6059    +  misc_feature   HIV-1 Ψ: packaging signal of human immunodeficiency virus type 1
   6043..6406    +  CDS            HIV-1 gag (fragment): gag protein from human immunodeficiency virus 1; gag
   6552..6785    +  misc_feature   RRE: The Rev response element (RRE) of HIV-1 allows for Rev-dependent mRNA export from the nucleus to the cytoplasm.
   7162..7188    +  CDS            Rev (fragment): human immunodeficiency virus 1 (HIV-1) Rev protein; rev; enhances nuclear export of unspliced and incompletely spliced viral mRNAs
   7189..7689    +  promoter       hPGK promoter: human phosphoglycerate kinase 1 promoter
   7701..8096    +  CDS            BSD: blasticidin S deaminase; Aspergillus terreus BSD; confers resistance to blasticidin
   8156..8273    +  misc_feature   cPPT/CTS: central polypurine tract and central termination sequence of HIV-1
