[The description below was written by a language model from this plasmid's Addgene catalogue record and pLannotate feature annotations shown in this document.]
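Description:
pLX304 CMV FKBP-V5-sTurboID-high affinity (N) is a third-generation, self-inactivating HIV-1 lentiviral expression plasmid built on the pLX304 backbone (8,325 bp in total) for transfection or viral transduction of mammalian cells. In bacteria it replicates from a high-copy ColE1/pUC-type origin and is selected with ampicillin through the β-lactamase gene; an f1 origin and an SV40 origin are also present. The viral portion comprises an RSV promoter driving a truncated 5' LTR, the Ψ packaging signal with a gag fragment, the RRE for Rev-dependent export of the genomic RNA, a cPPT/CTS, a WPRE and a ΔU3 3' LTR followed by an SV40 polyadenylation signal. Within the provirus, a human PGK promoter drives blasticidin S deaminase, allowing blasticidin selection of transduced cells.

The payload sits downstream of the CMV enhancer/promoter and a residual Gateway attB1 site. It is a fusion of FKBP, a V5 epitope tag and the N-terminal fragment of the high-affinity split-TurboID pair, which the record marks as G78, apparently the split position. The automated annotation matches the FKBP portion to the F36V variant DmrB as a fragment, so the record does not establish which FKBP version is present; the V5 tag is listed in the catalogue but not annotated. TurboID is an engineered E. coli biotin ligase used for promiscuous proximity biotinylation. An N-terminal fragment of this kind is meant to be paired with a complementary C-terminal fragment carried on a separate construct, which is not described here. The FKBP domain presumably provides a ligand-inducible dimerisation handle for bringing the halves together, although the record does not name the partner or ligand. The associated work concerns contact-dependent proximity labeling in cells, and the V5 tag allows detection of the fusion.
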