Addgene plasmid #153004: pLX304 CMV FKBP-V5-sTurboID-high affinity (N)
Purpose: Expresses high-affinity split-TurboID N-terminal fragment in mammalian cells
Depositing lab: Alice Ting. Depositing organization: Stanford University. Publication: Split-TurboID enables contact-dependent proximity labeling in cells. Cho KF, Branon TC, Rajeev S, Svinkina T, Udeshi ND, Thoudam T, Kwak C, Rhee HW, Lee IK, Carr SA, Ting AY. Proc Natl Acad Sci U S A. 2020 May 18. pii: 1919528117. doi: 10.1073/pnas.1919528117. PubMed 32424107.
Backbone
  Vector backbone: pLX304
  Backbone size w/o insert (bp): 7668
  Total vector size (bp): 8325
  Vector type: Mammalian Expression, Lentiviral
Growth in bacteria
  Bacterial resistance: Ampicillin, 100 μg/mL
  Growth temperature: 37°C
  Growth strain: NEB Stable
  Copy number: High Copy
Gene/Insert
  Gene/Insert name: sTurboID-high affinity (N) (G78)
  Insert size (bp): 657
  Promoter: CMV
  Tag / fusion protein: FKBP; V5
  Cloning method: Gibson Cloning
  Sequencing primers: 5′ CGC AAA TGG GCG GTA GGC GTG
Terms and licenses: Academic/Nonprofit Terms; Industry Terms: Not Available to Industry
How to cite: pLX304 CMV FKBP-V5-sTurboID-high affinity (N) was a gift from Alice Ting (Addgene plasmid # 153004 ; http://n2t.net/addgene:153004 ; RRID:Addgene_153004)
